>Addgene plasmid #215633 | pGAL4-DBD-S6Y_AroPATCHY1 | addgene full sequence | sequence record 426898 | Addgene NGS Result
GACATTGATTATTGACTAGTTATTAATAGTAATCAATTACGGGGTCATTAGTTCATAGCCCATATATGGA
GTTCCGCGTTACATAACTTACGGTAAATGGCCCGCCTGGCTGACCGCCCAACGACCCCCGCCCATTGACG
TCAATAATGACGTATGTTCCCATAGTAACGCCAATAGGGACTTTCCATTGACGTCAATGGGTGGAGTATT
TACGGTAAACTGCCCACTTGGCAGTACATCAAGTGTATCATATGCCAAGTACGCCCCCTATTGACGTCAA
TGACGGTAAATGGCCCGCCTGGCATTATGCCCAGTACATGACCTTATGGGACTTTCCTACTTGGCAGTAC
ATCTACGTATTAGTCATCGCTATTACCATGGTGATGCGGTTTTGGCAGTACATCAATGGGCGTGGATAGC
GGTTTGACTCACGGGGATTTCCAAGTCTCCACCCCATTGACGTCAATGGGAGTTTGTTTTGGCACCAAAA
TCAACGGGACTTTCCAAAATGTCGTAACAACTCCGCCCCATTGACGCAAATGGGCGGTAGGCGTGTACGG
TGGGAGGTCTATATAAGCAGAGCTCTCTGGCTAACTAGAGAACCCACTGCTTACTGGCTTATCGAAATTA
ATACGACTCACTATAGGGAGACCCAAGCTTGGTACCGAGCTCGGATCCACTAGTAACGGCCGCCAGTGTG
CTGGAATTCATGAAGCTACTGTCTTCTATCGAACAAGCATGCGATATTTGCCGACTTAAAAAGCTCAAGT
GCTCCAAAGAAAAACCGAAGTGCGCCAAGTGTCTGAAGAACAACTGGGAGTGTCGCTACTCTCCCAAAAC
CAAAAGGTCTCCGCTGACTAGGGCACATCTGACAGAAGTGGAATCAAGGCTAGAAAGACTGGAACAGCTA
TTTCTACTGATTTTTCCTCGAGAAGACCTTGACATGATTTTGAAAATGGATTCTTTACAGGATATAAAAG
CATTGTTAACAGGATTATTTGTACAAGATAATGTGAATAAAGATGCCGTCACAGATAGATTGGCTTCAGT
GGAGACTGATATGCCTCTAACATTGAGACAGCATAGAATAAGTGCGACATCATCATCGGAAGAGAGTAGT
AACAAAGGTCAAAGACAGTTGACTGTATCGGCGATCATGTCTGGGTCAAGCAGCGGGTCAAGCGGTGGCA
GCTCCTCTAGTGGGAGTTCCGGCTCCGGCGGATCTTCCAGCTATTATTACTATTATTACTATTACTACTA
TTATTACTACTATAGCTCCGGCTCCGGGAGTTCTGGGAGCAGCAGTGGTGGCTCTTCAAGCGGGTCCTCT
GGGTCAAGCTCCGGCAGCTCCGGTGGGTCTTCATCCAGTGGTAGCTCTGGGAGTGGCGGGTCAAGCTCCA
GCTCAGGATCTGGCTCCAGTGGATCCTCTTCCGGTGGATCCTCAAGCGGCAGTTAAGTCTAGAGGGCCCT
ATTCTATAGTGTCACCTAAATGCTAGAGCTCGCTGATCAGCCTCGACTGTGCCTTCTAGTTGCCAGCCAT
CTGTTGTTTGCCCCTCCCCCGTGCCTTCCTTGACCCTGGAAGGTGCCACTCCCACTGTCCTTTCCTAATA
AAATGAGGAAATTGCATCGCATTGTCTGAGTAGGTGTCATTCTATTCTGGGGGGTGGGGTGGGGCAGGAC
AGCAAGGGGGAGGATTGGGAAGACAATAGCAGGCATGCTGGGGATGCGGTGGGCTCTATGGCTTCTGAGG
CGGAAAGAACCAGCTGGGGCTCTAGGGGGTATCCCC
[124 nt withheld, positions 1787-1910]
C
[91 nt withheld, positions 1912-2002]
A
[49 nt withheld, positions 2004-2052]
CCTTTGACGTTGGAGTCCACGTTCTTT
[37 nt withheld, positions 2080-2116]
ACCCTATCTCGGTCTATTCTTTTGATTTATAAGGGATTTTGCCGATTTCGGCCTATTGGTTAAAAAATGA
GCTGATTTAACAAAAATTTAACGCGAATTAATTCTGTGGAATGTGTGTCAGTTAGGGTGTGGAAAGTCCC
CAGGCTCCCCAGCAGGCAGAAGTATGCAAAGCATGCATCTCAATTAGTCAGCAACCAGGTGTGGAAAGTC
CCCAGGCTCCCCAGCAGGCAGAAGTATGCAAAGCATGCATCTCAATTAGTCAGCAACCATAGTCCCGCCC
CTAACTCCGCCCATCCCGCCCCTAACTCCGCCCAGTTCCGCCCATTCTCCGCCCCATGGCTGACTAATTT
TTTTTATTTATGCAGAGGCCGAGGCCGCCTCTGCCTCTGAGCTATTCCAGAAGTAGTGAGGAGGCTTTTT
TGGAGGCCTAGGCTTTTGCAAAAAGCTCCCGGGAGCTTGTATATCCATTTTCGGATCTGATCAAGAGACA
GGATGAGGATCGTTTCGCATGATTGAACAAGATGGATTGCACGCAGGTTCTCCGGCCGCTTGGGTGGAGA
GGCTATTCGGCTATGACTGGGCACAACAGACAATCGGCTGCTCTGATGCCGCCGTGTTCCGGCTGTCAGC
GCAGGGGCGCCCGGTTCTTTTTGTCAAGACCGACCTGTCCGGTGCCCTGAATGAACTGCAGGACGAGGCA
GCGCGGCTATCGTGGCTGGCCACGACGGGCGTTCCTTGCGCAGCTGTGCTCGACGTTGTCACTGAAGCGG
GAAGGGACTGGCTGCTATTGGGCGAAGTGCCGGGGCAGGATCTCCTGTCATCTCACCTTGCTCCTGCCGA
GAAAGTATCCATCATGGCTGATGCAATGCGGCGGCTGCATACGCTTGATCCGGCTACCTGCCCATTCGAC
CACCAAGCGAAACATCGCATCGAGCGAGCACGTACTCGGATGGAAGCCGGTCTTGTCGATCAGGATGATC
TGGACGAAGAGCATCAGGGGCTCGCGCCAGCCGAACTGTTCGCCAGGCTCAAGGCGCGCATGCCCGACGG
CGAGGATCTCGTCGTGACCCATGGCGATGCCTGCTTGCCGAATATCATGGTGGAAAATGGCCGCTTTTCT
GGATTCATCGACTGTGGCCGGCTGGGTGTGGCGGACCGCTATCAGGACATAGCGTTGGCTACCCGTGATA
TTGCTGAAGAGCTTGGCGGCGAATGGGCTGACCGCTTCCTCGTGCTTTACGGTATCGCCGCTCCCGATTC
GCAGCGCATCGCCTTCTATCGCCTTCTTGACGAGTTCTTCTGAGCGGGACTCTGGGGTTCGAAATGACCG
ACCAAGCGACGCCCAACCTGCCATCACGAGATTTCGATTCCACCGCCGCCTTCTATGAAAGGTTGGGCTT
CGGAATCGTTTTCCGGGACGCCGGCTGGATGATCCTCCAGCGCGGGGATCTCATGCTGGAGTTCTTCGCC
CACCCCAACTTGTTTATTGCAGCTTATAATGGTTACAAATAAAGCAATAGCATCACAAATTTCACAAATA
AAGCATTTTTTTCACTGCATTCTAGTTGTGGTTTGTCCAAACTCATCAATGTATCTTATCATGTCTGTAT
ACCGTCGACCTCTAGCTAGAGCTTGGCGTAATCATGGTCATAGCTGTTTCCTGTGTGAAATTGTTATCCG
CTCACAATTCCACACAACATACGAGCCGGAAGCATAAAGTGTAAAGCCTGGGGTGCCTAATGAGTGAGCT
AACTCACATTAATTGCGTTGCGCTCACTGCCCGCTTTCCAGTCGGGAAACCTGTCGTGCCAGCTGCATTA
ATGAATCGGCCAACGCGCGGGGAGAGGCGGTTTGCGTATTGGGCGCTCTTCCGCTTCCTCGCTCACTGAC
TCGCTGCGCTCGGTCGTTCGGCTGCGGCGAGCGGTATCAGCTCACTCAAAGGCGGTAATACGGTTATCCA
CAGAATCAGGGGATAACGCAGGAAAGAACATGTGAGCAAAAGGCCAGCAAAAGGCCAGGAACCGTAAAAA
GGCCGCGTTGCTGGCGTTTTTCCATAGGCTCCGCCCCCCTGACGAGCATCACAAAAATCGACGCTCAAGT
CAGAGGTGGCGAAACCCGACAGGACTATAAAGATACCAGGCGTTTCCCCCTGGAAGCTCCCTCGTGCGCT
CTCCTGTTCCGACCCTGCCGCTTACCGGATACCTGTCCGCCTTTCTCCCTTCGGGAAGCGTGGCGCTTTC
TCATAGCTCACGCTGTAGGTATCTCAGTTCGGTGTAGGTCGTTCGCTCCAAGCTGGGCTGTGTGCACGAA
CCCCCCGTTCAGCCCGACCGCTGCGCCTTATCCGGTAACTATCGTCTTGAGTCCAACCCGGTAAGACACG
ACTTATCGCCACTGGCAGCAGCCACTGGTAACAGGATTAGCAGAGCGAGGTATGTAGGCGGTGCTACAGA
GTTCTTGAAGTGGTGGCCTAACTACGGCTACACTAGAAGAACAGTATTTGGTATCTGCGCTCTGCTGAAG
CCAGTTACCTTCGGAAAAAGAGTTGGTAGCTCTTGATCCGGCAAACAAACCACCGCTGGTAGCGGTGGTT
TTTTTGTTTGCAAGCAGCAGATTACGCGCAGAAAAAAAGGATCTCAAGAAGATCCTTTGATCTTTTCTAC
GGGGTCTGACGCTCAGTGGAACGAAAACTCACGTTAAGGGATTTTGGTCATGAGATTATCAAAAAGGATC
TTCACCTAGATCCTTTTAAATTAAAAATGAAGTTTTAAATCAATCTAAAGTATATATGAGTAAACTTGGT
CTGACAGTTACCAATGCTTAATCAGTGAGGCACCTATCTCAGCGATCTGTCTATTTCGTTCATCCATAGT
TGCCTGACTTCCCGTCGTGTAGATAACTACGATACGGGAGGGCTTACCATCTGGCCCCAGTGCTGCAATG
ATACCGCGAGACCCACGCTCACCGGCTCCAGATTTATCAGCAATAAACCAGCCAGCCGGAAGGGCCGAGC
GCAGAAGTGGTCCTGCAACTTTATCCGCCTCCATCCAGTCTATTAATTGTTGCCGGGAAGCTAGAGTAAG
TAGTTCGCCAGTTAATAGTTTGCGCAACGTTGTTGCCATTGCTACAGGCATCGTGGTGTCACGCTCGTCG
TTTGGTATGGCTTCATTCAGCTCCGGTTCCCAACGATCAAGGCGAGTTACATGATCCCCCATGTTGTGCA
AAAAAGCGGTTAGCTCCTTCGGTCCTCCGATCGTTGTCAGAAGTAAGTTGGCCGCAGTGTTATCACTCAT
GGTTATGGCAGCACTGCATAATTCTCTTACTGTCATGCCATCCGTAAGATGCTTTTCTGTGACTGGTGAG
TACTCAACCAAGTCATTCTGAGAATAGTGTATGCGGCGACCGAGTTGCTCTTGCCCGGCGTCAATACGGG
ATAATACCGCGCCACATAGCAGAACTTTAAAAGTGCTCATCATTGGAAAACGTTCTTCGGGGCGAAAACT
CTCAAGGATCTTACCGCTGTTGAGATCCAGTTCGATGTAACCCACTCGTGCACCCAACTGATCTTCAGCA
TCTTTTACTTTCACCAGCGTTTCTGGGTGAGCAAAAACAGGAAGGCAAAATGCCGCAAAAAAGGGAATAA
GGGCGACACGGAAATGTTGAATACTCATACTCTTCCTTTTTCAATATTATTGAAGCATTTATCAGGGTTA
TTGTCTCATGAGCGGATACATATTTGAATGTATTTAGAAAAATAAACAAATAGGGGTTCCGCGCACATTT
CCCCGAAAAGTGCCACCTGACGTCGACGGATCGGGAGATCTCCCGATCCCCTATGGTGCACTCTCAGTAC
AATCTGCTCTGATGCCGCATAGTTAAGCCAGTATCTGCTCCCTGCTTGTGTGTTGGAGGTCGCTGAGTAG
TGCGCGAGCAAAATTTAAGCTACAACAAGGCAAGGCTTGACCGACAATTGCATGAAGAATCTGCTTAGGG
TTAGGCGTTTTGCGCTGCTTCGCGATGTACGGGCCAGATATACGCGTT
Features (pLannotate 1.2.2; 21 found; start..end, strand, type, name):
      1..380     +  enhancer       CMV enhancer: human cytomegalovirus immediate early enhancer
    381..584     +  promoter       CMV promoter: human cytomegalovirus (CMV) immediate early promoter
    580..613     +  LTR            5' LTR (truncated) (fragment): truncated 5' long terminal repeat (LTR) from HIV-1
    629..647     +  promoter       T7 promoter: promoter for bacteriophage T7 RNA polymerase
    710..1150    +  CDS            GAL4 DNA binding domain: DNA binding domain of the GAL4 transcriptional activator; Saccharomyces cerevisiae GAL4 (truncated)
   1473..1491    -  promoter       SP6 promoter: promoter for bacteriophage SP6 RNA polymerase
   1517..1741    +  polyA_signal   bGH poly(A) signal: bovine growth hormone polyadenylation signal
   1745..1766    +  promoter       SV40 promoter (fragment): SV40 enhancer and early promoter
   1787..2215    +  rep_origin     f1 ori (sequence partly withheld): f1 bacteriophage origin of replication; arrow indicates direction of (+) strand synthesis
   2229..2558    +  promoter       SV40 promoter: SV40 enhancer and early promoter
   2625..3416    +  CDS            neo: KKA2_KLEPN - Also known as kan, nptII. Experimental evidence at protein level: Swiss-Prot protein existence level 1. Resistance to kanamycin, neomycin, paromomycin, ribostamycin, butirosin and gentamicin B. From Klebsiella pneumoniae.
   3440..3598    +  CDS            ble (fragment): BLE_KLEPN - Experimental evidence at protein level: Swiss-Prot protein existence level 1. Binding protein with a strong affinity to the bleomycin family of antibiotics. Binds to CL990; an antimitotic-antibiotic compound. From Klebsiella pneumoniae.
   3593..3714    +  polyA_signal   SV40 poly(A) signal: SV40 polyadenylation signal
   3787..3803    -  protein_bind   lac operator: The lac repressor binds to the lac operator to inhibit transcription in E. coli. This inhibition can be relieved by adding lactose or isopropyl-β-D-thiogalactopyranoside (IPTG). lac repressor encoded by lacI
   3811..3841    -  promoter       lac promoter: promoter for the E. coli lac operon
   3856..3877    -  protein_bind   CAP binding site: CAP binding activates transcription in the presence of cAMP. E. coli catabolite activator protein
   3890..3982    -  CDS            lacI (fragment): lac repressor; lacI; The lac repressor binds to the lac operator to inhibit transcription in E. coli. This inhibition can be relieved by adding lactose or isopropyl-β-D-thiogalactopyranoside (IPTG).
   4165..4753    -  rep_origin     ori: high-copy-number ColE1/pMB1/pBR322/pUC origin of replication
   4924..5784    -  CDS            AmpR: β-lactamase; bla; confers resistance to ampicillin, carbenicillin, and related antibiotics
   5785..5889    -  promoter       AmpR promoter: bla
   5948..6000    -  misc_feature   bom (fragment): basis of mobility region from pBR322
