[The description below was written by a language model from this plasmid's Addgene catalogue record and pLannotate feature annotations shown in this document.]
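Description:
pGAL4-DBD-S6Y_AroPATCHY1 is a 6,154 bp mammalian expression plasmid built on the pGAL4-DBD-MCS backbone and intended for overexpression of a fusion between the yeast GAL4 DNA-binding domain and a human-derived sequence named S6Y AroPATCHY1. It is maintained in E. coli through a high-copy ColE1/pUC-type origin and selected with ampicillin via the β-lactamase gene and its own promoter. An f1 origin is also present. Short fragments of lac regulatory elements, lacI, bom and an HIV-1 LTR are annotated, and these look like backbone remnants rather than functional parts.

Expression in mammalian cells is driven by the CMV immediate early enhancer and promoter, followed by a T7 promoter and the GAL4 DNA-binding domain coding sequence. The feature table leaves the roughly 300 bp between the end of the GAL4 domain and the reverse-oriented SP6 promoter unannotated. This is presumably where the S6Y AroPATCHY1 insert was placed by Gibson cloning, although the annotation does not confirm its boundaries or reading frame. The record also does not explain what protein the name refers to or which changes it carries. A bovine growth hormone polyadenylation signal terminates the transcript. A separate SV40 promoter-driven neomycin phosphotransferase cassette with an SV40 poly(A) signal allows G418 selection of transfected cells.

Tethering a candidate sequence to the GAL4 DNA-binding domain is the standard way to recruit it to UAS-containing reporters and measure its transactivation capacity. That use fits the associated study on activity and specificity in human transcription factors, though the record itself states only overexpression as the purpose.
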