Addgene plasmid #215633: pGAL4-DBD-S6Y_AroPATCHY1
Purpose: For overexpression of Gal4-DBD S6Y AroPATCHY1
Depositing lab: Denes Hnisz. Depositing organization: Max Planck Institute for Molecular Genetics. Publication: An activity-specificity trade-off encoded in human transcription factors. Naderi J, Magalhaes AP, Kibar G, Stik G, Zhang Y, Mackowiak SD, Wieler HM, Rossi F, Buschow R, Christou-Kent M, Alcoverro-Bertran M, Graf T, Vingron M, Hnisz D. Nat Cell Biol. 2024 Aug;26(8):1309-1321. doi: 10.1038/s41556-024-01411-0. Epub 2024 Jul 5. PubMed 38969762.
Backbone
  Vector backbone: pGAL4-DBD-MCS
  Vector type: Mammalian Expression
Growth in bacteria
  Bacterial resistance: Ampicillin, 100 μg/mL
  Growth temperature: 37°C
  Growth strain: DH5alpha
  Copy number: High Copy
Gene/Insert
  Gene/Insert name: S6Y AroPATCHY1
  Species: H. sapiens (human)
  Cloning method: Gibson Cloning
Terms and licenses: Academic/Nonprofit Terms; Industry Terms: Not Available to Industry
How to cite: pGAL4-DBD-S6Y_AroPATCHY1 was a gift from Denes Hnisz (Addgene plasmid # 215633 ; http://n2t.net/addgene:215633 ; RRID:Addgene_215633)
